Addgene plasmid #32272: TAL032
Depositing lab: Keith Joung. Depositing organization: Massachusetts General Hospital. Publication: Targeted gene disruption in somatic zebrafish cells using engineered TALENs. Sander JD, Cade L, Khayter C, Reyon D, Peterson RT, Joung JK, Yeh JR. Nat Biotechnol. 2011 Aug 5;29(8):697-8. doi: 10.1038/nbt.1934. PubMed 21822241.
Backbone
  Vector backbone: pUC57-ΔBsaI
  Backbone size w/o insert (bp): 2708
  Modifications to backbone: Silent valine mutation (C->G) at position 1794 to destroy alternate BsaI restriction site in pUC57
Growth in bacteria
  Bacterial resistance: Ampicillin, 100 μg/mL
  Growth temperature: 37°C
  Growth strain: XL1 Blue
  Copy number: High Copy
Gene/Insert
  Gene/Insert name: TAL032 (alt names: T (Type III C-terminal- C/HD); γ' / SHD / C)
  Insert size (bp): 119
  Cloning method: Restriction Enzyme; 5′ cloning site BbsI (destroyed during cloning); 3′ cloning site BamHi (not destroyed)
  Sequencing primers: 5′ OK163
Terms and licenses: Academic/Nonprofit Terms; Industry Terms: Not Available to Industry
How to cite: TAL032 was a gift from Keith Joung (Addgene plasmid # 32272 ; http://n2t.net/addgene:32272 ; RRID:Addgene_32272)
