[The description below was written by a language model from this plasmid's Addgene catalogue record and pLannotate feature annotations shown in this document.]
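Description:
TAL032 is a small bacterial cloning plasmid (2,827 bp) that archives a single TAL effector repeat module for building engineered TALENs. The backbone is pUC57-ΔBsaI, a pUC57 derivative in which a silent C-to-G change in a valine codon removes the backbone's BsaI site. That position falls within the annotated β-lactamase gene. Removing the site presumably leaves BsaI free for cutting only at sites relevant to module assembly, although the record does not describe the assembly scheme. The plasmid is propagated in E. coli at high copy from a ColE1/pUC-type origin and is selected with ampicillin through AmpR, which is driven by its own bla promoter.

The 119 bp insert is catalogued as a "Type III C-terminal" unit, also labelled γ' / SHD / C. These names indicate a repeat carrying the HD repeat-variable diresidue, which specifies recognition of cytosine, in a form intended for the terminal position of a repeat array. It was cloned by restriction digestion between a BbsI site, which was destroyed in the process, and a BamHI site, which was retained. The automated feature table does not annotate the insert itself. It detects only backbone elements: the lac promoter, operator and CAP binding site, a lacZα fragment, and short fragment matches to lacI, bom and rop. The unannotated stretch between lacZα and the lac operator is the likely location of the insert, but the table does not confirm this.

The plasmid has no eukaryotic promoter, nuclease domain or expression context, so it serves as a source of one module rather than as an expression vector. It belongs to a set of repeat-unit plasmids that are joined in order to make custom TALE DNA-binding arrays. The associated publication used such arrays for targeted gene disruption in somatic zebrafish cells.
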