Features (pLannotate 1.2.2; 10 found; start..end, strand, type, name):
    137..236     +  misc_feature   bom (fragment): basis of mobility region from pBR322
    242..399     -  CDS            lacZα (fragment): LacZα fragment of β-galactosidase; lacZ fragment
    630..646     -  protein_bind   lac operator: The lac repressor binds to the lac operator to inhibit transcription in E. coli. This inhibition can be relieved by adding lactose or isopropyl-β-D-thiogalactopyranoside (IPTG). lac repressor encoded by lacI
    654..684     -  promoter       lac promoter: promoter for the E. coli lac operon
    699..720     -  protein_bind   CAP binding site: CAP binding activates transcription in the presence of cAMP. E. coli catabolite activator protein
    733..825     -  CDS            lacI (fragment): lac repressor; lacI; The lac repressor binds to the lac operator to inhibit transcription in E. coli. This inhibition can be relieved by adding lactose or isopropyl-β-D-thiogalactopyranoside (IPTG).
   1008..1596    -  rep_origin     ori: high-copy-number ColE1/pMB1/pBR322/pUC origin of replication
   1767..2627    -  CDS            AmpR: β-lactamase; bla; confers resistance to ampicillin, carbenicillin, and related antibiotics
   2628..2732    -  promoter       AmpR promoter: bla
   2827..35      +  CDS            rop (fragment) (across the origin): Rop protein, which maintains plasmids at low copy number; rop
>Addgene plasmid #32272 | TAL032 | depositor full sequence | sequence record 36584 | TAL032 sequence 2827 bps
TCGCGCGTTTCGGTGATGACGGTGAAAACCTCTGACACATGCAGCTCCCGGAGACGGTCACAGCTTGTCT
GTAAGCGGATGCCGGGAGCAGACAAGCCCGTCAGGGCGCGTCAGCGGGTGTTGGCGGGTGTCGGGGCTGG
CTTAACTATGCGGCATCAGAGCAGATTGTACTGAGAGTGCACCATATGCGGTGTGAAATACCGCACAGAT
GCGTAAGGAGAAAATACCGCATCAGGCGCCATTCGCCATTCAGGCTGCGCAACTGTTGGGAAGGGCGATC
GGTGCGGGCCTCTTCGCTATTACGCCAGCTGGCGAAAGGGGGATGTGCTGCAAGGCGATTAAGTTGGGTA
ACGCCAGGGTTTTCCCAGTCACGACGTTGTAAAACGACGGCCAGTGAATTCGAGCTCGGTACCTCGCGAA
TGCATCTAGAGAAGACAACTGACTCCCGATCAAGTTGTAGCGATTGCGTCGCATGACGGAGGGAAACAAG
CATTGGAGACTGTCCAACGGCTCCTTCCCGTGTTGTGTCAAGCCCACGGTCTGAAGAGACCGGATCCCGG
GCCCGTCGACTGCAGAGGCCTGCATGCAAGCTTGGCGTAATCATGGTCATAGCTGTTTCCTGTGTGAAAT
TGTTATCCGCTCACAATTCCACACAACATACGAGCCGGAAGCATAAAGTGTAAAGCCTGGGGTGCCTAAT
GAGTGAGCTAACTCACATTAATTGCGTTGCGCTCACTGCCCGCTTTCCAGTCGGGAAACCTGTCGTGCCA
GCTGCATTAATGAATCGGCCAACGCGCGGGGAGAGGCGGTTTGCGTATTGGGCGCTCTTCCGCTTCCTCG
CTCACTGACTCGCTGCGCTCGGTCGTTCGGCTGCGGCGAGCGGTATCAGCTCACTCAAAGGCGGTAATAC
GGTTATCCACAGAATCAGGGGATAACGCAGGAAAGAACATGTGAGCAAAAGGCCAGCAAAAGGCCAGGAA
CCGTAAAAAGGCCGCGTTGCTGGCGTTTTTCCATAGGCTCCGCCCCCCTGACGAGCATCACAAAAATCGA
CGCTCAAGTCAGAGGTGGCGAAACCCGACAGGACTATAAAGATACCAGGCGTTTCCCCCTGGAAGCTCCC
TCGTGCGCTCTCCTGTTCCGACCCTGCCGCTTACCGGATACCTGTCCGCCTTTCTCCCTTCGGGAAGCGT
GGCGCTTTCTCATAGCTCACGCTGTAGGTATCTCAGTTCGGTGTAGGTCGTTCGCTCCAAGCTGGGCTGT
GTGCACGAACCCCCCGTTCAGCCCGACCGCTGCGCCTTATCCGGTAACTATCGTCTTGAGTCCAACCCGG
TAAGACACGACTTATCGCCACTGGCAGCAGCCACTGGTAACAGGATTAGCAGAGCGAGGTATGTAGGCGG
TGCTACAGAGTTCTTGAAGTGGTGGCCTAACTACGGCTACACTAGAAGAACAGTATTTGGTATCTGCGCT
CTGCTGAAGCCAGTTACCTTCGGAAAAAGAGTTGGTAGCTCTTGATCCGGCAAACAAACCACCGCTGGTA
GCGGTGGTTTTTTTGTTTGCAAGCAGCAGATTACGCGCAGAAAAAAAGGATCTCAAGAAGATCCTTTGAT
CTTTTCTACGGGGTCTGACGCTCAGTGGAACGAAAACTCACGTTAAGGGATTTTGGTCATGAGATTATCA
AAAAGGATCTTCACCTAGATCCTTTTAAATTAAAAATGAAGTTTTAAATCAATCTAAAGTATATATGAGT
AAACTTGGTCTGACAGTTACCAATGCTTAATCAGTGAGGCACCTATCTCAGCGATCTGTCTATTTCGTTC
ATCCATAGTTGCCTGACTCCCCGTCGTGTAGATAACTACGATACGGGAGGGCTTACCATCTGGCCCCAGT
GCTGCAATGATACCGCGAGAGCCACGCTCACCGGCTCCAGATTTATCAGCAATAAACCAGCCAGCCGGAA
GGGCCGAGCGCAGAAGTGGTCCTGCAACTTTATCCGCCTCCATCCAGTCTATTAATTGTTGCCGGGAAGC
TAGAGTAAGTAGTTCGCCAGTTAATAGTTTGCGCAACGTTGTTGCCATTGCTACAGGCATCGTGGTGTCA
CGCTCGTCGTTTGGTATGGCTTCATTCAGCTCCGGTTCCCAACGATCAAGGCGAGTTACATGATCCCCCA
TGTTGTGCAAAAAAGCGGTTAGCTCCTTCGGTCCTCCGATCGTTGTCAGAAGTAAGTTGGCCGCAGTGTT
ATCACTCATGGTTATGGCAGCACTGCATAATTCTCTTACTGTCATGCCATCCGTAAGATGCTTTTCTGTG
ACTGGTGAGTACTCAACCAAGTCATTCTGAGAATAGTGTATGCGGCGACCGAGTTGCTCTTGCCCGGCGT
CAATACGGGATAATACCGCGCCACATAGCAGAACTTTAAAAGTGCTCATCATTGGAAAACGTTCTTCGGG
GCGAAAACTCTCAAGGATCTTACCGCTGTTGAGATCCAGTTCGATGTAACCCACTCGTGCACCCAACTGA
TCTTCAGCATCTTTTACTTTCACCAGCGTTTCTGGGTGAGCAAAAACAGGAAGGCAAAATGCCGCAAAAA
AGGGAATAAGGGCGACACGGAAATGTTGAATACTCATACTCTTCCTTTTTCAATATTATTGAAGCATTTA
TCAGGGTTATTGTCTCATGAGCGGATACATATTTGAATGTATTTAGAAAAATAAACAAATAGGGGTTCCG
CGCACATTTCCCCGAAAAGTGCCACCTGACGTCTAAGAAACCATTATTATCATGACATTAACCTATAAAA
ATAGGCGTATCACGAGGCCCTTTCGTC
