>Addgene plasmid #32272 | TAL032 | addgene partial sequence | sequence record 37806 | LacZ-F2 5'-cctcttcgctattacgccag-3'
ACGCCAGGGTTTTCCCAGTCACGACGTTGTAAAACGACGGCCAGTGAATTCGAGCTCGGTACCTCGCGAA
TGCATCTAGAGAAGACAACTGACTCCCGATCAAGTTGTAGCGATTGCGTCGCATGACGGAGGGAAACAAG
CATTGGAGACTGTCCAACGGCTCCTTCCCGTGTTGTGTCAAGCCCACGGTCTGAAGAGACCGGATCCCGG
GCCCGTCGACTGCAGAGGCCTGCATGCAAGCTTGGCGTAATCATGGTCATAGCTGTTTCCTGTGTGAAAT
TGTTATCCGCTCACAATTCCACACAACATACGAGCCGGAAGCATAAAGTGTAAAGCCTGGGGTGCCTAAT
GAGTGAGCTAACTCACATTAATTGCGTTGCGCTCACTGCCCGCTTTCCAGTCGGGAAACCTGTCGTGCCA
GCTGCATTAATGAATCGGCCAACGCGCGGGGAGAGGCGGTTTGCGTATTGGGCGCTCTTCCGCTTCCTCG
CTCACTGACTCGCTGCGCTCGGTCGTTCGGCTGCGGCGAGCGGTATCAGCTCACTCAAAGGCGGTAATAC
GGTTATCCACAGAATCAGGGGATAACGCAGGAAAGAACATGTGAGCAAAAGGCCAGCAAAAGGCCAGGAA
CCGTAAAAAGGCCGCGTTGCTGGCGTTTTTCCATAGGCTCCGCCCCCCTGACGAGCATCACAAAAATCGA
CGCTCAAGTCAGAGGTGGCGAAACCCGACAGGACTATAAAGATACCAGGCGTTTCCCCCTGGAAGCTCCC
TCGTGCGCTCTCCTGTTCCGACCC
